>Addgene plasmid #146301 | pCIneo-lambdaN-HA-HsTNRC6Biso1-C-term_F | depositor full sequence | sequence record 288746 | Full Sequence
TCAATATTGGCCATTAGCCATATTATTCATTGGTTATATAGCATAAATCAATATTGGCTATTGGCCATTG
CATACGTTGTATCTATATCATAATATGTACATTTATATTGGCTCATGTCCAATATGACCGCCATGTTGGC
ATTGATTATTGACTAGTTATTAATAGTAATCAATTACGGGGTCATTAGTTCATAGCCCATATATGGAGTT
CCGCGTTACATAACTTACGGTAAATGGCCCGCCTGGCTGACCGCCCAACGACCCCCGCCCATTGACGTCA
ATAATGACGTATGTTCCCATAGTAACGCCAATAGGGACTTTCCATTGACGTCAATGGGTGGAGTATTTAC
GGTAAACTGCCCACTTGGCAGTACATCAAGTGTATCATATGCCAAGTCCGCCCCCTATTGACGTCAATGA
CGGTAAATGGCCCGCCTGGCATTATGCCCAGTACATGACCTTACGGGACTTTCCTACTTGGCAGTACATC
TACGTATTAGTCATCGCTATTACCATGGTGATGCGGTTTTGGCAGTACACCAATGGGCGTGGATAGCGGT
TTGACTCACGGGGATTTCCAAGTCTCCACCCCATTGACGTCAATGGGAGTTTGTTTTGGCACCAAAATCA
ACGGGACTTTCCAAAATGTCGTAACAACTGCGATCGCCCGCCCCGTTGACGCAAATGGGCGGTAGGCGTG
TACGGTGGGAGGTCTATATAAGCAGAGCTCGTTTAGTGAACCGTCAGATCACTAGAAGCTTTATTGCGGT
AGTTTATCACAGTTAAATTGCTAACGCAGTCAGTGCTTCTGACACAACAGTCTCGAACTTAAGCTGCAGT
GACTCTCTTAAGGTAGCCTTGCAGAAGTTGGTCGTGAGGCACTGGGCAGGTAAGTATCAAGGTTACAAGA
CAGGTTTAAGGAGACCAATAGAAACTGGGCTTGTCGAGACAGAGAAGACTCTTGCGTTTCTGATAGGCAC
CTATTGGTCTTACTGACATCCACTTTGCCTTTCTCTCCACAGGTGTCCACTCCCAGTTCAATTACAGCTC
TTAAGGCTAGAGTACTTAATACGACTCACTATAGGCTAGCCACCATGGACGCACAAACACGACGACGTGA
GCGTCGCGCTGAGAAACAAGCTCAATGGAAAGCTGCAAACCCACCGCTCGAGGCTGCCCAAGCTTACACC
ATGGCCTACCCATATGATGTTCCAGATTACGCTTCACTCGACGCGGATCCCGTCGAATTCACGCGTGGTA
CCTCTAGAGTCGACCAAGGAGGAAAGAAACAAATGAAGTGCTCACTCAAAGGAGGAAACAATGATTCATG
GATGAATCCTCTTGCCAAACAGTTTTCAAATATGGGATTGCTGAGTCAGACTGAAGATAATCCAAGCAGC
AAAATGGATTTGTCTGTAGGAAGCCTTTCAGATAAAAAATTTGATGTGGACAAGCGAGCGATGAATCTCG
GGGATTTTAATGATATCATGAGGAAGGATCGATCTGGGTTCCGTCCACCTAATTCCAAAGACATGGGAAC
CACAGATAGTGGGCCTTATTTTGAGAAGGGCGGTAGTCATGGTTTGTTTGGAAACAGCACAGCACAATCG
AGAGGTCTGCACACACCCGTGCAGCCACTAAATTCTTCTCCCAGTCTCCGGGCGCAAGTGCCTCCCCAGT
TTATTTCCCCCCAGGTTTCTGCCTCAATGCTCAAGCAGTTTCCCAACAGTGGCCTGAGTCCAGGTCTTTT
CAATGTGGGGCCCCAGTTATCTCCTCAACAAATTGCCATGCTGAGCCAGCTTCCACAAATTCCCCAGTTT
CAGTTGGCATGTCAGCTTCTCTTGCAGCAGCAGCAACAGCAGCAGTTGTTACAGAACCAGAGAAAGATTT
CTCAAGCTGTACGCCAACAGCAAGAGCAGCAGCTGGCTCGAATGGTGAGTGCACTGCAGCAGCAGCAGCA
GCAGCAGCAGAGGCAGCCAGGCATGAAGCACTCGCCCTCTCATCCTGTTGGGCCCAAGCCGCATCTGGAC
AACATGGTACCCAACGCATTGAATGTGGGGCTCCCAGACCTTCAAACCAAAGGGCCAATACCTGGATATG
GTTCTGGCTTCAGCTCTGGCGGCATGGACTATGGCATGGTTGGTGGGAAGGAGGCTGGAACCGAGTCTCG
CTTTAAACAGTGGACCTCCATGATGGAGGGGCTGCCCTCTGTAGCCACACAGGAAGCCAATATGCACAAA
AATGGCGCTATAGTGGCCCCTGGTAAAACCCGGGGAGGGTCACCGTACAACCAGTTTGATATCATCCCTG
GTGACACACTGGGTGGCCATACGGGTCCTGCTGGTGATAGCTGGTTACCTGCCAAATCTCCACCAACAAA
TAAAATCGGAAGTAAATCCAGCAATGCCAGTTGGCCTCCAGAATTCCAACCAGGAGTGCCATGGAAAGGT
ATCCAAAACATTGACCCTGAATCTGACCCCTATGTCACCCCAGGAAGTGTGCTGGGGGGTACAGCCACAT
CTCCCATTGTAGATACTGACCACCAACTGCTGCGGGATAACACCACAGGGTCTAATTCTTCCCTCAACAC
CTCGCTGCCTTCACCTGGTGCCTGGCCCTACAGTGCCTCTGACAACTCCTTTACCAACGTTCATAGCACT
TCAGCAAAGTTCCCTGATTACAAATCAACATGGTCCCCAGATCCCATAGGACACAACCCCACTCATCTCT
CCAACAAGATGTGGAAAAACCATATTTCCTCCAGGAACACTACACCGCTGCCCCGCCCACCTCCTGGTCT
GACCAACCCCAAACCATCATCTCCCTGGAGCAGCACAGCACCCCGATCAGTCAGGGGGTGGGGGACACAG
GACTCACGGCTCGCCTCGGCCTCTACCTGGAGTGATGGTGGCTCAGTTCGTCCTAGTTACTGGCTGGTTC
TTCACAATCTCACCCCACAGATTGATGGGTCAACCTTGAGAACGATCTGCATGCAGCATGGCCCACTGCT
GACATTCCATCTGAATCTAACCCAGGGCACTGCCCTGATCCGATACAGCACCAAACAGGAGGCGGCCAAG
GCCCAAACTGCACTGCACATGTGTGTGTTGGGAAACACTACCATCCTTGCTGAGTTTGCCACTGATGATG
AAGTCAGCCGCTTTCTGGCACAAGCTCAGCCCCCTACACCTGCAGCAACCCCAAGTGCGCCAGCTGCGGG
GTGGCAGTCGCTGGAGACCGGCCAGAACCAGTCAGATCCCGTGGGACCTGCTCTGAATCTTTTTGGTGGG
TCCACTGGGCTCGGGCAGTGGAGCAGCAGCGCTGGTGGCAGCAGCGGGGCCGATCTTGCTGGCGCTTCAT
TGTGGGGGCCCCCAAACTATTCTTCTAGCTTATGGGGAGTCCCAACGGTGGAAGATCCCCATAGGATGGG
CAGCCCTGCTCCTTTACTACCTGGTGACCTTCTGGGAGGAGGGTCGGATTCAATCTGAGCGGCCGCTTCC
CTTTAGTGAGGGTTAATGCTTCGAGCAGACATGATAAGATACATTGATGAGTTTGGACAAACCACAACTA
GAATGCAGTGAAAAAAATGCTTTATTTGTGAAATTTGTGATGCTATTGCTTTATTTGTAACCATTATAAG
CTGCAATAAACAAGTTAACAACAACAATTGCATTCATTTTATGTTTCAGGTTCAGGGGGAGATGTGGGAG
GTTTTTTAAAGCAAGTAAAACCTCTACAAATGTGGTAAAATCCGATAAGGATCGATCCGGGCTGGCGTAA
TAGCGAAGAGGCCCGCACCGATCGCCCTTCCCAACAGTTGCGCAGCCTGAATGGCGAATGG
[124 nt withheld, positions 3842-3965]
C
[91 nt withheld, positions 3967-4057]
A
[49 nt withheld, positions 4059-4107]
CCTTTGACGTTGGAGTCCACGTTCTTT
[37 nt withheld, positions 4135-4171]
ACCCTATCTCGGTCTATTCTTTTGATTTATAAGGGATTTTGCCGATTTCGGCCTATTGGTTAAAAAATGA
GCTGATTTAACAAAAATTTAACGCGAATTTTAACAAAATATTAACGCTTACAATTTCCTGATGCGGTATT
TTCTCCTTACGCATCTGTGCGGTATTTCACACCGCATACGCGGATCTGCGCAGCACCATGGCCTGAAATA
ACCTCTGAAAGAGGAACTTGGTTAGGTACCTTCTGAGGCGGAAAGAACCAGCTGTGGAATGTGTGTCAGT
TAGGGTGTGGAAAGTCCCCAGGCTCCCCAGCAGGCAGAAGTATGCAAAGCATGCATCTCAATTAGTCAGC
AACCAGGTGTGGAAAGTCCCCAGGCTCCCCAGCAGGCAGAAGTATGCAAAGCATGCATCTCAATTAGTCA
GCAACCATAGTCCCGCCCCTAACTCCGCCCATCCCGCCCCTAACTCCGCCCAGTTCCGCCCATTCTCCGC
CCCATGGCTGACTAATTTTTTTTATTTATGCAGAGGCCGAGGCCGCCTCGGCCTCTGAGCTATTCCAGAA
GTAGTGAGGAGGCTTTTTTGGAGGCCTAGGCTTTTGCAAAAAGCTTGATTCTTCTGACACAACAGTCTCG
AACTTAAGGCTAGAGCCACCATGATTGAACAAGATGGATTGCACGCAGGTTCTCCGGCCGCTTGGGTGGA
GAGGCTATTCGGCTATGACTGGGCACAACAGACAATCGGCTGCTCTGATGCCGCCGTGTTCCGGCTGTCA
GCGCAGGGGCGCCCGGTTCTTTTTGTCAAGACCGACCTGTCCGGTGCCCTGAATGAACTGCAGGACGAGG
CAGCGCGGCTATCGTGGCTGGCCACGACGGGCGTTCCTTGCGCAGCTGTGCTCGACGTTGTCACTGAAGC
GGGAAGGGACTGGCTGCTATTGGGCGAAGTGCCGGGGCAGGATCTCCTGTCATCTCACCTTGCTCCTGCC
GAGAAAGTATCCATCATGGCTGATGCAATGCGGCGGCTGCATACGCTTGATCCGGCTACCTGCCCATTCG
ACCACCAAGCGAAACATCGCATCGAGCGAGCACGTACTCGGATGGAAGCCGGTCTTGTCGATCAGGATGA
TCTGGACGAAGAGCATCAGGGGCTCGCGCCAGCCGAACTGTTCGCCAGGCTCAAGGCGCGCATGCCCGAC
GGCGAGGATCTCGTCGTGACCCATGGCGATGCCTGCTTGCCGAATATCATGGTGGAAAATGGCCGCTTTT
CTGGATTCATCGACTGTGGCCGGCTGGGTGTGGCGGACCGCTATCAGGACATAGCGTTGGCTACCCGTGA
TATTGCTGAAGAGCTTGGCGGCGAATGGGCTGACCGCTTCCTCGTGCTTTACGGTATCGCCGCTCCCGAT
TCGCAGCGCATCGCCTTCTATCGCCTTCTTGACGAGTTCTTCTGAGCGGGACTCTGGGGTTCGAAATGAC
CGACCAAGCGACGCCCAACCTGCCATCACGATGGCCGCAATAAAATATCTTTATTTTCATTACATCTGTG
TGTTGGTTTTTTGTGTGAATCGATAGCGATAAGGATCCGCGTATGGTGCACTCTCAGTACAATCTGCTCT
GATGCCGCATAGTTAAGCCAGCCCCGACACCCGCCAACACCCGCTGACGCGCCCTGACGGGCTTGTCTGC
TCCCGGCATCCGCTTACAGACAAGCTGTGACCGTCTCCGGGAGCTGCATGTGTCAGAGGTTTTCACCGTC
ATCACCGAAACGCGCGAGACGAAAGGGCCTCGTGATACGCCTATTTTTATAGGTTAATGTCATGATAATA
ATGGTTTCTTAGACGTCAGGTGGCACTTTTCGGGGAAATGTGCGCGGAACCCCTATTTGTTTATTTTTCT
AAATACATTCAAATATGTATCCGCTCATGAGACAATAACCCTGATAAATGCTTCAATAATATTGAAAAAG
GAAGAGTATGAGTATTCAACATTTCCGTGTCGCCCTTATTCCCTTTTTTGCGGCATTTTGCCTTCCTGTT
TTTGCTCACCCAGAAACGCTGGTGAAAGTAAAAGATGCTGAAGATCAGTTGGGTGCACGAGTGGGTTACA
TCGAACTGGATCTCAACAGCGGTAAGATCCTTGAGAGTTTTCGCCCCGAAGAACGTTTTCCAATGATGAG
CACTTTTAAAGTTCTGCTATGTGGCGCGGTATTATCCCGTATTGACGCCGGGCAAGAGCAACTCGGTCGC
CGCATACACTATTCTCAGAATGACTTGGTTGAGTACTCACCAGTCACAGAAAAGCATCTTACGGATGGCA
TGACAGTAAGAGAATTATGCAGTGCTGCCATAACCATGAGTGATAACACTGCGGCCAACTTACTTCTGAC
AACGATCGGAGGACCGAAGGAGCTAACCGCTTTTTTGCACAACATGGGGGATCATGTAACTCGCCTTGAT
CGTTGGGAACCGGAGCTGAATGAAGCCATACCAAACGACGAGCGTGACACCACGATGCCTGTAGCAATGG
CAACAACGTTGCGCAAACTATTAACTGGCGAACTACTTACTCTAGCTTCCCGGCAACAATTAATAGACTG
GATGGAGGCGGATAAAGTTGCAGGACCACTTCTGCGCTCGGCCCTTCCGGCTGGCTGGTTTATTGCTGAT
AAATCTGGAGCCGGTGAGCGTGGGTCTCGCGGTATCATTGCAGCACTGGGGCCAGATGGTAAGCCCTCCC
GTATCGTAGTTATCTACACGACGGGGAGTCAGGCAACTATGGATGAACGAAATAGACAGATCGCTGAGAT
AGGTGCCTCACTGATTAAGCATTGGTAACTGTCAGACCAAGTTTACTCATATATACTTTAGATTGATTTA
AAACTTCATTTTTAATTTAAAAGGATCTAGGTGAAGATCCTTTTTGATAATCTCATGACCAAAATCCCTT
AACGTGAGTTTTCGTTCCACTGAGCGTCAGACCCCGTAGAAAAGATCAAAGGATCTTCTTGAGATCCTTT
TTTTCTGCGCGTAATCTGCTGCTTGCAAACAAAAAAACCACCGCTACCAGCGGTGGTTTGTTTGCCGGAT
CAAGAGCTACCAACTCTTTTTCCGAAGGTAACTGGCTTCAGCAGAGCGCAGATACCAAATACTGTTCTTC
TAGTGTAGCCGTAGTTAGGCCACCACTTCAAGAACTCTGTAGCACCGCCTACATACCTCGCTCTGCTAAT
CCTGTTACCAGTGGCTGCTGCCAGTGGCGATAAGTCGTGTCTTACCGGGTTGGACTCAAGACGATAGTTA
CCGGATAAGGCGCAGCGGTCGGGCTGAACGGGGGGTTCGTGCACACAGCCCAGCTTGGAGCGAACGACCT
ACACCGAACTGAGATACCTACAGCGTGAGCTATGAGAAAGCGCCACGCTTCCCGAAGGGAGAAAGGCGGA
CAGGTATCCGGTAAGCGGCAGGGTCGGAACAGGAGAGCGCACGAGGGAGCTTCCAGGGGGAAACGCCTGG
TATCTTTATAGTCCTGTCGGGTTTCGCCACCTCTGACTTGAGCGTCGATTTTTGTGATGCTCGTCAGGGG
GGCGGAGCCTATGGAAAAACGCCAGCAACGCGGCCTTTTTACGGTTCCTGGCCTTTTGCTGGCCTTTTGC
TCACATGGCTCGACAGATCT
Features (pLannotate 1.2.2; 21 found; start..end, strand, type, name):
    140..517     +  enhancer       CMV enhancer: human cytomegalovirus immediate early enhancer
    518..729     +  promoter       CMV promoter: human cytomegalovirus (CMV) immediate early promoter
    890..1022    +  intron         chimeric intron: chimera between introns from human β-globin and immunoglobulin heavy chain genes
   1067..1085    +  promoter       T7 promoter: promoter for bacteriophage T7 RNA polymerase
   1095..1169    +  CDS            N (fragment): REGN_LAMBD - Experimental evidence at protein level: Swiss-Prot protein existence level 1. Plays a role as a transcriptional antitermination factor that allows the virus to initiate its lytic phase. Activates expression of the delayed viral early genes by modifying host RNA polymerase (RNAP) into a form that is resistant to termination signals. This antitermination function requires the host NusA protein which serves to stabilize the interaction between antitermination protein N and host RNA polymerase. From Escherichia phage lambda (Bacteriophage lambda).
   1197..1224    +  CDS            3xHA (fragment): three tandem HA epitope tags
   1275..3485    +  CDS            Tnrc6b (fragment): TNR6B_MOUSE - Also known as Kiaa1093. Experimental evidence at protein level: Swiss-Prot protein existence level 1. Plays a role in RNA-mediated gene silencing by both micro- RNAs (miRNAs) and short interfering RNAs (siRNAs). Required for miRNA- dependent translational repression and siRNA-dependent endonucleolytic cleavage of complementary mRNAs by argonaute family proteins. As scaffolding protein associates with argonaute proteins bound to partially complementary mRNAs and simultaneously can recruit CCR4-NOT and PAN deadenylase complexes. From Mus musculus (Mouse).
   3500..3517    -  promoter       T3 promoter (fragment): promoter for bacteriophage T3 RNA polymerase
   3535..3656    -  polyA_signal   SV40 poly(A) signal: SV40 polyadenylation signal
   3679..3747    -  CDS            large T antigen (fragment): large T antigen from SV40 (simian virus 40)
   3771..3838    +  CDS            lacZα (fragment): LacZα fragment of β-galactosidase; lacZ fragment
   3842..4270    +  rep_origin     f1 ori (sequence partly withheld): f1 bacteriophage origin of replication; arrow indicates direction of (+) strand synthesis
   4298..4349    -  misc_feature   bom (fragment): basis of mobility region from pBR322
   4414..4771    +  promoter       SV40 promoter: SV40 enhancer and early promoter
   4822..5613    +  CDS            neo: KKA2_KLEPN - Also known as kan, nptII. Experimental evidence at protein level: Swiss-Prot protein existence level 1. Resistance to kanamycin, neomycin, paromomycin, ribostamycin, butirosin and gentamicin B. From Klebsiella pneumoniae.
   5680..5728    +  polyA_signal   poly(A) signal: synthetic polyadenylation signal
   5748..5802    -  misc_feature   bom (fragment): basis of mobility region from pBR322
   5904..5939    -  CDS            rop (fragment): Rop protein, which maintains plasmids at low copy number; rop
   6034..6138    +  promoter       AmpR promoter: bla
   6139..6999    +  CDS            AmpR: β-lactamase; bla; confers resistance to ampicillin, carbenicillin, and related antibiotics
   7170..7758    +  rep_origin     ori: high-copy-number ColE1/pMB1/pBR322/pUC origin of replication
