[The description below was written by a language model from this plasmid's Addgene catalogue record and pLannotate feature annotations shown in this document.]
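Description:
pCIneo-lambdaN-HA-HsTNRC6Biso1-C-term_F is a 7.8 kb mammalian expression plasmid built on the pCI-neo backbone. It encodes the C-terminal portion of human TNRC6B isoform 1, a GW182-family protein that acts in miRNA- and siRNA-mediated silencing by linking Argonaute-bound mRNAs to the CCR4-NOT and PAN deadenylase complexes. In bacteria the plasmid replicates from a high-copy ColE1/pUC-type origin and is selected with ampicillin through the β-lactamase gene. An f1 origin is also present and allows single-stranded DNA production. For mammalian cells, a separate cassette consisting of the SV40 enhancer/early promoter, the neo gene and a synthetic poly(A) signal permits G418 selection of stable transfectants.

The expression unit is driven by the CMV immediate-early enhancer and promoter, followed by the chimeric β-globin/immunoglobulin intron that improves transcript processing, and it ends at an SV40 polyadenylation signal. T7 and T3 promoters flank the cloning region. The open reading frame begins with a short fragment of the bacteriophage lambda N protein, then an HA epitope (annotated as a partial match to a 3xHA element), and then roughly 2.2 kb of TNRC6B coding sequence. The annotation tool matched this last segment to the mouse orthologue, but the record gives the species as human. The depositor notes that the insert carries a seven-glutamine tract rather than the eight-glutamine tract of the reference sequence.

The lambda N peptide binds boxB RNA hairpins, so the fusion protein can be tethered directly to a boxB-containing reporter mRNA, while the HA tag allows its detection. This design matches the associated study, which showed that the TNRC6 C-terminal domains silence bound transcripts independently of Argonaute proteins. The depositor sequence may be theoretical rather than fully verified.
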