Addgene plasmid #146301: pCIneo-lambdaN-HA-HsTNRC6Biso1-C-term_F
Purpose: Mammalian Expression of HsTNRC6Biso1-Cterm
Depositing lab: Elisa Izaurralde. Publication: The C-terminal domains of human TNRC6A, TNRC6B, and TNRC6C silence bound transcripts independently of Argonaute proteins. Lazzaretti D, Tournier I, Izaurralde E. RNA. 2009 Jun . 15(6):1059-66. 10.1261/rna.1606309 PubMed 19383768.
Backbone
  Vector backbone: pCI-neo
  Vector type: Mammalian Expression
Growth in bacteria
  Bacterial resistance: Ampicillin, 100 μg/mL
  Growth temperature: 37°C
  Growth strain: DH5alpha
  Copy number: High Copy
Gene/Insert
  Gene/Insert name: HsTNRC6Biso1-Cterm
  Species: H. sapiens (human)
  Entrez Gene: TNRC6B (a.k.a. GDSBA)
  Mutation: Contains 7x Gln tract rather than 8x Gln tract
  Cloning method: Unknown
Terms and licenses: Academic/Nonprofit Terms; Industry Terms: Not Available to Industry
Depositor comments: sequence given by NCBI: NM_015088.2 Plasmids from this collection were made available to the research community and donated after the lab closed. Please note that the sequence provided by the depositing laboratory may be theoretical/predicted or based on Sanger sequencing results. There may be discrepancies between sequencing results obtained by Addgene and the depositor sequence. If an Addgene verified sequence is not available, please contact before placing your order to request that our lab fully sequence the plasmid.
How to cite: pCIneo-lambdaN-HA-HsTNRC6Biso1-C-term_F was a gift from Elisa Izaurralde (Addgene plasmid # 146301 ; http://n2t.net/addgene:146301 ; RRID:Addgene_146301)
